>Addgene plasmid #214814 | U6_ ATM_G101_sgRNA_CAG_St1Cas9_CNRZ1066_v2 | addgene full sequence | sequence record 422874 | Addgene NGS Result
GGTCGACATTGATTATTGACTAGCTGTACAAAAAAGCAGGCTTTAAAGGAACCAATTCAGTCGACTGGAT
CCGGTACCAAGGTCGGGCAGGAAGAGGGCCTATTTCCCATGATTCCTTCATATTTGCATATACGATACAA
GGCTGTTAGAGAGATAATTAGAATTAATTTGACTGTAAACACAAAGATATTAGTACAAAATACGTGACGT
AGAAAGTAATAATTTCTTGGGTAGTTTGCAGTTTTAAAATTATGTTTTAAAATGGACTATCATATGCTTA
CCGTAACTTGAAAGTATTTCGATTTCTTGGCTTTATATATCTTGTGGAAAGGACGAAACACCATTAAGTA
CTAGACTCATGGTGTCTTTGTACTCTGGTACCAGAAGCTACAAAGATAAGGCTTCATGCCGAAATCAACA
CCCTGTCATTTTATGGCAGGGTGTTTTTTTTACTAGTTATTAATAGTAATCAATTACGGGGTCATTAGTT
CATAGCCCATATATGGAGTTCCGCGTTACATAACTTACGGTAAATGGCCCGCCTGGCTGACCGCCCAACG
ACCCCCGCCCATTGACGTCAATAATGACGTATGTTCCCATAGTAACGCCAATAGGGACTTTCCATTGACG
TCAATGGGTGGAGTATTTACGGTAAACTGCCCACTTGGCAGTACATCAAGTGTATCATATGCCAAGTACG
CCCCCTATTGACGTCAATGACGGTAAATGGCCCGCCTGGCATTATGCCCAGTACATGACCTTATGGGACT
TTCCTACTTGGCAGTACATCTACGTATTAGTCATCGCTATTACCATGGTCGAGGTGAGCCCCACGTTCTG
CTTCACTCTCCCCATCTCCCCCCCCTCCCCACCCCCAATTTTGTATTTATTTATTTTTTAATTATTTTGT
GCAGCGATGGGGGCGGGGGGGGGGGGGGSGCGCGCCRGGGGGGGGGGGGGGGGGGGGGGGGGGGGGGGGG
GSGRGGSGGRGRGGKGSGGCGGCAGCCAATCAGAGCGGCGCGCTCCGAAAGTTTCCTTTTATGGCGAGGC
GGCGGCGGCGGCGGCCCTATAAAAAGCGAAGCGCGCGGCGGGCGGGAGTCGCTGCGCGCTGCCTTCGCCC
CGTGCCCCGCTCCGCCGCCGCCTCGCGCCGCCCGCCCCGGCTCTGACTGACCGCGTTACTCCCACAGGTG
AGCGGGCGGGACGGCCCTTCTCCTCCGGGCTGTAATTAGCGCTTGGTTTAATGACGGCTTGTTTCTTTTC
TGTGGCTGCGTGAAAGCCTTGAGGGGCTCCGGGAGGGCCCTTTGTGCGGGGGGAGCGGCTCGGGGGGTGC
GTGCGTGTGTGTGTGCGTGGGGAGCGCCGCGTGCGGCTCCGCGCTGCCCGGCGGCTGTGAGCGCTGCGGG
CGCGGCGCGGGGCTTTGTGCGCTCCGCAGTGTGCGCGAGGGGAGCGCGGCCGGGGGCGGTGCCCCGCGGT
GCGGGGGGGGCTGCGAGGGGAACAAAGGCTGCGTGCGGGGTGTGTGCGTGGGGGGGTGAGCAGGGGGTGT
GGGCGCGTCGGTCGGGCTGCAACCCCCCCTGCACCCCCCTCCCCGAGTTGCTGAGCACGGCCCGGCTTCG
GGTGCGGGGCTCCGTACGGGGCGTGGCGCGGGGCTCGCCGTGCCGGGCGGGGGGTGGCGGCAGGTGGGGG
TGCCGGGCGGGGCGGGGCCGCCYCGGGCCGGGGRGGGCTCGGGGGRGGGGCGCGGCGGCCCCCGGAGCGC
CGGCGGCTGTCGAGGCGCGGCGAGCCGCAGCCATTGCCTTTTATGGTAATCGTGCGAGAGGGCGCAGGGA
CTTCCTTTGTCCCAAATCTGTGCGGAGCCGAAATCTGGGAGGCGCCGCCGCACCCCCTCTAGCGGGCGCG
GGGCGAAGCGGTGCGGCGCCGGCAGGAAGGAAATGGGCGGGGAGGGCCTTCGTGCGTCGCCGCGCCGCCG
TCCCCTTCTCCCTCTCCAGCCTCGGGGCTGTCCGCGGGGGGACGGCTGCCTTCGGGGGGGACGGGGCAGG
GCGGGGTTCGGCTTCTGGCGTGTGACCGGCGGCTCTAGAGCCTCTGCTAACCATGTTCATGCCTTCTTCT
TTTTCCTACAGCTCCTGGGCAACGTGCTGGTTATTGTGCTGTCTCATCATTTTGGCAAAGAATTCTGCAG
TCGACGGTACCGCGGGCCCGGGATCCACCGGTCGCCACCATGGGCGCCCCAAAGAAGAAGCGGAAGGTCG
GTATCCACGGAGTCCCAGCAGCCAGCGACCTGGTGCTGGGCCTGGACATCGGCATCGGCAGCGTGGGCGT
GGGCATCCTGAACAAGGTGACCGGCGAGATCATCCACAAGAACAGTCGCATCTTCCCTGCTGCTCAGGCT
GAGAACAACCTGGTGCGCCGCACCAACCGCCAGGGTCGCCGGCTTGCTCGCCGCAAGAAGCACCGGCGCG
TGCGCCTGAACCGCCTGTTCGAGGAGAGCGGCCTGATCACCGACTTCACCAAGATCAGCATCAACCTGAA
CCCCTACCAGCTGCGCGTGAAGGGCCTGACCGACGAGCTGAGCAACGAGGAGCTGTTCATCGCCCTGAAG
AACATGGTGAAGCACCGCGGCATCAGCTACCTGGACGACGCCAGCGACGACGGCAACAGCAGCGTGGGCG
ACTACGCCCAGATCGTGAAGGAGAACAGCAAGCAGCTGGAGACCAAGACCCCCGGCCAGATCCAGCTGGA
GCGCTACCAGACCTACGGCCAGCTGCGCGGCGACTTCACCGTGGAGAAGGACGGCAAGAAGCACCGCCTG
ATCAACGTGTTCCCCACCAGCGCCTACCGCAGCGAGGCCCTGCGCATCCTGCAGACCCAGCAGGAGTTCA
ACCCCCAGATCACCGACGAGTTCATCAACCGCTACCTGGAGATCCTGACCGGCAAGCGCAAGTACTACCA
CGGCCCCGGCAACGAGAAGAGCCGCACCGACTACGGCCGCTACCGCACCAGCGGCGAGACCCTGGACAAC
ATCTTCGGCATCCTGATCGGCAAGTGCACCTTCTACCCCGACGAGTTCCGCGCCGCCAAGGCCAGCTACA
CCGCCCAGGAGTTCAATCTGCTGAACGACCTGAACAACCTGACCGTGCCCACCGAGACCAAGAAGCTGAG
CAAGGAGCAGAAGAACCAGATCATCAACTACGTGAAGAACGAGAAGGCTATGGGCCCCGCCAAGCTGTTC
AAGTACATCGCCAAGCTGCTGAGCTGCGACGTGGCCGACATCAAGGGCTACCGCATCGACAAGAGCGGCA
AGGCCGAGATCCACACCTTCGAGGCCTACCGCAAGATGAAGACCCTGGAGACCCTGGACATCGAGCAGAT
GGACCGAGAGACCCTGGACAAGCTGGCCTACGTGCTGACCCTGAACACCGAGCGCGAGGGCATCCAGGAG
GCCCTGGAGCACGAGTTCGCCGACGGCAGCTTCAGCCAGAAACAGGTGGACGAGCTGGTGCAGTTCCGCA
AGGCCAACAGCAGCATCTTCGGCAAGGGCTGGCACAACTTCAGCGTGAAGCTGATGATGGAGCTGATCCC
CGAGCTGTACGAGACCAGCGAGGAGCAGATGACCATCCTGACCCGCCTGGGCAAGCAGAAGACCACCAGC
AGCAGCAACAAGACCAAGTACATCGACGAGAAGCTGCTGACCGAGGAGATCTACAACCCCGTGGTGGCCA
AGAGCGTGCGCCAGGCCATCAAGATCGTGAACGCCGCCATCAAGGAGTACGGCGACTTCGACAACATCGT
GATCGAGATGGCCCGCGAGACCAACGAGGACGACGAGAAGAAGGCCATCCAGAAGATCCAGAAGGCCAAC
AAGGACGAGAAGGACGCCGCCATGCTGAAGGCCGCCAACCAGTACAACGGCAAGGCCGAGCTGCCCCACA
GCGTGTTCCACGGCCACAAGCAGCTGGCCACCAAGATCCGCCTGTGGCACCAGCAGGGCGAGCGCTGCCT
GTACACCGGCAAGACCATCAGCATCCACGACCTGATCAACAACAGCAACCAGTTCGAGGTGGACCACATC
CTGCCCCTGAGCATCACCTTCGACGACAGCCTGGCCAACAAGGTGCTGGTGTACGCCACCGCCAACCAGG
AGAAGGGCCAGCGCACCCCCTACCAGGCCCTGGACAGCATGGACGACGCCTGGAGCTTCCGCGAGCTGAA
GGCCTTCGTGCGCGAGAGCAAGACCCTGAGCAACAAGAAGAAGGAGTATCTGCTGACCGAGGAGGACATC
AGCAAGTTCGACGTGCGCAAGAAGTTCATCGAGCGCAACCTGGTGGACACCCGCTACGCCAGCCGCGTGG
TGCTGAACGCCCTGCAGGAGCACTTCCGCGCCCACAAGATCGACACCAAGGTGAGCGTGGTGCGCGGCCA
GTTCACCAGCCAGCTGCGCCGCCACTGGGGCATCGAGAAGACCCGCGACACCTACCACCACCACGCCGTG
GACGCCCTGATCATTGCGGCTTCTAGCCAGCTGAACCTGTGGAAGAAGCAGAAGAACACCCTGGTGAGCT
ACAGCGAGGACCAGCTGCTGGACATCGAGACCGGCGAGCTGATCAGCGACGACGAGTACAAGGAGAGCGT
GTTCAAGGCCCCCTACCAGCACTTCGTGGACACCCTGAAGAGCAAGGAGTTCGAGGACAGCATCCTGTTC
AGCTACCAGGTGGACAGCAAGTTCAACCGCAAGATCAGCGACGCCACCATCTACGCCACCCGCCAGGCCA
AGGTGGGCAAGGACAAGGCCGACGAGACCTACGTGCTGGGCAAGATCAAGGACATCTACACCCAGGACGG
CTACGACGCCTTCATGAAGATCTACAAGAAGGACAAGAGCAAGTTCCTGATGTACCGCCACGACCCCCAG
ACCTTCGAGAAGGTGATCGAGCCCATCCTGGAGAACTACCCCAACAAGCAGATCAACGAGAAAGGCAAGG
AGGTGCCCTGCAACCCCTTCCTGAAGTACAAGGAGGAGCACGGCTACATCCGCAAGTACAGCAAGAAGGG
CAACGGCCCCGAGATCAAGAGCCTGAAGTACTACGACAGCAAGCTGGGCAACCACATCGACATCACCCCC
AAGGACAGCAACAACAAGGTGGTGCTGCAGAGCCTTAAGCCCTGGCGCACCGACGTGTACTTCAACAAGG
CCACCGGCAAGTACGAGATCCTGGGGCTGAAGTACGCCGATCTGCAGTTTGAGAAAGGCACAGGCACCTA
CAAGATCAGCCAGGAGAAGTACAACGACATCAAGAAGAAGGAGGGCGTGGACAGCGACAGCGAGTTCAAG
TTCACCCTGTACAAGAACGACCTTCTGCTGGTGAAGGACACCGAGACCAAGGAGCAACAGCTGTTCCGCT
TCCTGAGCCGCACCCTGCCCAAGCAGAAGCACTACGTGGAGCTGAAGCCCTACGACAAGCAGAAGTTCGA
GGGCGGCGAGGCCCTGATCAAGGTGCTGGGCAACGTGGCCAACGGCGGCCAGTGCATCAAGGGCCTGGCC
AAGAGCAACATCAGCATCTACAAGGTGCGCACCGACGTGCTGGGCAACCAGCACATCATCAAGAACGAGG
GCGACAAGCCCAAGTTGGACTTCAGCAGGGCTGACCCCAAGAAGAAGAGGAAGGTGGGATCCTGATAAGA
ATTCGCGGCCGCACTCCTCAGGTGCAGGCTGCCTATCAGAAGGTGGTGGCTGGTGTGGCCAATGCCCTGG
CTCACAAATACCACTGAGATCTTTTTCCCTCTGCCAAAAATTATGGGGACATCATGAAGCCCCTTGAGCA
TCTGACTTCTGGCTAATAAAGGAAATTTATTTTCATTGCAATAGTGTGTTGGAATTTTTTGTGTCTCTCA
CTCGGAAGGACATATGGGAGGGCAAATCATTTAAAACATCAGAATGAGTATTTGGTTTAGAGTTTGGCAA
CATATGCCCATATGCTGGCTGCCATGAACAAAGGTTGGCTATAAAGAGGTCATCAGTATATGAAACAGCC
CCCTGCTGTCCATTCCTTATTCCATAGAAAAGCCTTGACTTGAGGTTAGATTTTTTTTATATTTTGTTTT
GTGTTATTTTTTTCTTTAACATCCCTAAAATTTTCCTTACATGTTTTACTAGCCAGATTTTTCCTCCTCT
CCTGACTACTCCCAGTCATAGCTGTCCCTCTTCTCTTATGGAGATCCCTCGACCTGCAGCCCAAGCTTGG
CGTAATCATGGTCATAGCTGTTTCCTGTGTGAAATTGTTATCCGCTCACAATTCCACACAACATACGAGC
CGGAAGCATAAAGTGTAAAGCCTGGGGTGCCTAATGAGTGAGCTAACTCACATTAATTGCGTTGCGCTCA
CTGCCCGCTTTCCAGTCGGGAAACCTGTCGTGCCAGCGGATCCGCATCTCAATTAGTCAGCAACCATAGT
CCCGCCCCTAACTCCGCCCATCCCGCCCCTAACTCCGCCCAGTTCCGCCCATTCTCCGCCCCATGGCTGA
CTAATTTTTTTTATTTATGCAGAGGCCGAGGCCGCCTCGGCCTCTGAGCTATTCCAGAAGTAGTGAGGAG
GCTTTTTTGGAGGCCTAGGCTTTTGCAAAAAGCTAACTTGTTTATTGCAGCTTATAATGGTTACAAATAA
AGCAATAGCATCACAAATTTCACAAATAAAGCATTTTTTTCACTGCATTCTAGTTGTGGTTTGTCCAAAC
TCATCAATGTATCTTATCATGTCTGGATCCGCTGCATTAATGAATCGGCCAACGCGCGGGGAGAGGCGGT
TTGCGTATTGGGCGCTCTTCCGCTTCCTCGCTCACTGACTCGCTGCGCTCGGTCGTTCGGCTGCGGCGAG
CGGTATCAGCTCACTCAAAGGCGGTAATACGGTTATCCACAGAATCAGGGGATAACGCAGGAAAGAACAT
GTGAGCAAAAGGCCAGCAAAAGGCCAGGAACCGTAAAAAGGCCGCGTTGCTGGCGTTTTTCCATAGGCTC
CGCCCCCCTGACGAGCATCACAAAAATCGACGCTCAAGTCAGAGGTGGCGAAACCCGACAGGACTATAAA
GATACCAGGCGTTTCCCCCTGGAAGCTCCCTCGTGCGCTCTCCTGTTCCGACCCTGCCGCTTACCGGATA
CCTGTCCGCCTTTCTCCCTTCGGGAAGCGTGGCGCTTTCTCATAGCTCACGCTGTAGGTATCTCAGTTCG
GTGTAGGTCGTTCGCTCCAAGCTGGGCTGTGTGCACGAACCCCCCGTTCAGCCCGACCGCTGCGCCTTAT
CCGGTAACTATCGTCTTGAGTCCAACCCGGTAAGACACGACTTATCGCCACTGGCAGCAGCCACTGGTAA
CAGGATTAGCAGAGCGAGGTATGTAGGCGGTGCTACAGAGTTCTTGAAGTGGTGGCCTAACTACGGCTAC
ACTAGAAGAACAGTATTTGGTATCTGCGCTCTGCTGAAGCCAGTTACCTTCGGAAAAAGAGTTGGTAGCT
CTTGATCCGGCAAACAAACCACCGCTGGTAGCGGTGGTTTTTTTGTTTGCAAGCAGCAGATTACGCGCAG
AAAAAAAGGATCTCAAGAAGATCCTTTGATCTTTTCTACGGGGTCTGACGCTCAGTGGAACGAAAACTCA
CGTTAAGGGATTTTGGTCATGAGATTATCAAAAAGGATCTTCACCTAGATCCTTTTAAATTAAAAATGAA
GTTTTAAATCAATCTAAAGTATATATGAGTAAACTTGGTCTGACAGTTACCAATGCTTAATCAGTGAGGC
ACCTATCTCAGCGATCTGTCTATTTCGTTCATCCATAGTTGCCTGACTCCCCGTCGTGTAGATAACTACG
ATACGGGAGGGCTTACCATCTGGCCCCAGTGCTGCAATGATACCGCGAGACCCACGCTCACCGGCTCCAG
ATTTATCAGCAATAAACCAGCCAGCCGGAAGGGCCGAGCGCAGAAGTGGTCCTGCAACTTTATCCGCCTC
CATCCAGTCTATTAATTGTTGCCGGGAAGCTAGAGTAAGTAGTTCGCCAGTTAATAGTTTGCGCAACGTT
GTTGCCATTGCTACAGGCATCGTGGTGTCACGCTCGTCGTTTGGTATGGCTTCATTCAGCTCCGGTTCCC
AACGATCAAGGCGAGTTACATGATCCCCCATGTTGTGCAAAAAAGCGGTTAGCTCCTTCGGTCCTCCGAT
CGTTGTCAGAAGTAAGTTGGCCGCAGTGTTATCACTCATGGTTATGGCAGCACTGCATAATTCTCTTACT
GTCATGCCATCCGTAAGATGCTTTTCTGTGACTGGTGAGTACTCAACCAAGTCATTCTGAGAATAGTGTA
TGCGGCGACCGAGTTGCTCTTGCCCGGCGTCAATACGGGATAATACCGCGCCACATAGCAGAACTTTAAA
AGTGCTCATCATTGGAAAACGTTCTTCGGGGCGAAAACTCTCAAGGATCTTACCGCTGTTGAGATCCAGT
TCGATGTAACCCACTCGTGCACCCAACTGATCTTCAGCATCTTTTACTTTCACCAGCGTTTCTGGGTGAG
CAAAAACAGGAAGGCAAAATGCCGCAAAAAAGGGAATAAGGGCGACACGGAAATGTTGAATACTCATACT
CTTCCTTTTTCAATATTATTGAAGCATTTATCAGGGTTATTGTCTCATGAGCGGATACATATTTGAATGT
ATTTAGAAAAATAAACAAATAGGGGTTCCGCGCACATTTCCCCGAAAAGTGCCACCTG
Features (pLannotate 1.2.2; 22 found; start..end, strand, type, name):
      5..23      +  enhancer       CMV enhancer (fragment): human cytomegalovirus immediate early enhancer
     25..42      +  protein_bind   attB1 (fragment): mutant version of attB; recombination site for the Gateway® BP reaction BP Clonase™
     94..334     +  promoter       U6 promoter: RNA polymerase III promoter for human U6 snRNA
    382..443     +  misc_RNA       St1 gRNA scaffold (fragment): guide RNA scaffold for the Streptococcus thermophilus CRISPR/Cas9 system (Esvelt et al., 2013)
    514..817     +  enhancer       CMV enhancer: human cytomegalovirus immediate early enhancer
   1095..2111    +  intron         chimeric intron: chimera between introns from chicken β-actin and rabbit β-globin
   2109..2165    +  CDS            HBB (fragment): HBB_LEPEU - Experimental evidence at protein level: Swiss-Prot protein existence level 1. Involved in oxygen transport from the lung to the various peripheral tissues. From Lepus europaeus (European hare).
   2160..2196    +  misc_feature   MCS (fragment): multiple cloning site
   2264..5623    +  CDS            St1Cas9: Cas9 endonuclease from the Streptococcus thermophilus Type II CRISPR/Cas system (Esvelt et al., 2013) generates RNA-guided double strand breaks in DNA
   5683..5754    +  CDS            HBB (fragment): HBB_PONPY - Experimental evidence at transcript level: Swiss-Prot protein existence level 2. Involved in oxygen transport from the lung to the various peripheral tissues. From Pongo pygmaeus (Bornean orangutan).
   5825..5880    +  polyA_signal   β-globin poly(A) signal: rabbit β-globin polyadenylation signal (Gil and Proudfoot, 1987)
   6265..6281    -  protein_bind   lac operator: The lac repressor binds to the lac operator to inhibit transcription in E. coli. This inhibition can be relieved by adding lactose or isopropyl-β-D-thiogalactopyranoside (IPTG). lac repressor encoded by lacI
   6289..6319    -  promoter       lac promoter: promoter for the E. coli lac operon
   6334..6355    -  protein_bind   CAP binding site: CAP binding activates transcription in the presence of cAMP. E. coli catabolite activator protein
   6368..6407    -  CDS            lacI (fragment): lac repressor; lacI; The lac repressor binds to the lac operator to inhibit transcription in E. coli. This inhibition can be relieved by adding lactose or isopropyl-β-D-thiogalactopyranoside (IPTG).
   6414..6436    +  promoter       SV40 promoter (fragment): SV40 enhancer and early promoter
   6460..6595    +  rep_origin     SV40 ori: SV40 origin of replication
   6615..6749    +  polyA_signal   SV40 poly(A) signal: SV40 polyadenylation signal
   6751..6805    -  CDS            lacI (fragment): lac repressor; lacI; The lac repressor binds to the lac operator to inhibit transcription in E. coli. This inhibition can be relieved by adding lactose or isopropyl-β-D-thiogalactopyranoside (IPTG).
   6988..7576    -  rep_origin     ori: high-copy-number ColE1/pMB1/pBR322/pUC origin of replication
   7747..8607    -  CDS            AmpR: β-lactamase; bla; confers resistance to ampicillin, carbenicillin, and related antibiotics
   8608..8712    -  promoter       AmpR promoter: bla
