[The description below was written by a language model from this plasmid's Addgene catalogue record and pLannotate feature annotations shown in this document.]
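Description:
U6_ ATM_G101_sgRNA_CAG_St1Cas9_CNRZ1066_v2 is an all-in-one mammalian CRISPR expression plasmid of about 8.7 kb, built by Gibson cloning on the MSP1594_2x_NLS backbone. It is maintained in E. coli through a high-copy ColE1/pUC-type origin and selected with ampicillin via the AmpR (β-lactamase) gene and its native promoter. No mammalian selection marker or fluorescent reporter is annotated, so the plasmid appears suited to transient delivery. An SV40 origin and SV40 poly(A) signal are present in the backbone, along with remnants of lac regulatory sequence and short attB1 and MCS fragments that look like cloning leftovers.

The payload consists of two expression units in the same orientation. A human U6 RNA polymerase III promoter drives a single guide RNA whose spacer targets the human ATM gene (designated G101), fused to the Streptococcus thermophilus St1 guide scaffold. Downstream, a CAG promoter drives the St1Cas9 coding sequence. Its CMV enhancer and chicken β-actin/rabbit β-globin chimeric intron are annotated, and the unannotated gap between them is where the β-actin core promoter would normally lie. The transcript ends at a rabbit β-globin polyadenylation signal; the short "HBB" hits flanking the nuclease are most likely β-globin exon sequence belonging to this cassette rather than real coding features. The nuclease is the CNRZ1066 v2 variant, which recognises a consensus NNACAA PAM. The backbone name implies two nuclear localisation signals, though these are not separately annotated. The construct lets a single transfection supply both nuclease and guide to make RNA-guided double-strand breaks at ATM in human cells.
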