Addgene plasmid #214814: U6_ ATM_G101_sgRNA_CAG_St1Cas9_CNRZ1066_v2
Purpose: A single vector containing a CAG-driven Cas9 variant from S. thermophilus recognizing a consensus NNACAA PAM (St1Cas9 CNRZ1066 v2) and its U6-driven sgRNA targeting human ATM
Depositing lab: Yannick Doyon.
Backbone
  Vector backbone: MSP1594_2x_NLS (Plasmid #110625)
  Vector type: Mammalian Expression, CRISPR
Growth in bacteria
  Bacterial resistance: Ampicillin, 100 μg/mL
  Growth temperature: 37°C
  Growth strain: DH5alpha
  Copy number: High Copy
Gene/Insert
  Gene/Insert name: St1Cas9 CNRZ1066 v2 targeting ATM
  gRNA/shRNA sequence: ATTAAGTACTAGACTCATGGT
  Species: H. sapiens (human)
  Entrez Gene: ATM (a.k.a. AT1, ATA, ATC, ATD, ATDC, ATE, TEL1, TELO1)
  Promoter: CAG
  Cloning method: Gibson Cloning
  Sequencing primers: 5′ CCTACAGCTCCTGGGCAACG
Terms and licenses: Academic/Nonprofit Terms; Industry Terms: Not Available to Industry
How to cite: U6_ ATM_G101_sgRNA_CAG_St1Cas9_CNRZ1066_v2 was a gift from Yannick Doyon (Addgene plasmid # 214814 ; http://n2t.net/addgene:214814 ; RRID:Addgene_214814)
